Addgene plasmid #236615: PB-TA-ERN-ANKRD11
Purpose: Expresses human ANKRD11 in mammalian cells
Depositing lab: Tadashi Nakagawa. Depositing organization: Sanyo-Onoda City University. Publication: KBG syndrome-associated protein ANKRD11 regulates SETD5 expression to modulate rRNA levels and translation. Sashiyama S, Nakagawa T, Nakagawa M, Hosogane M, Watanabe Y, Ashitomi H, Yamane K, Shibuya N, Moroishi T, Nakayama K, Hosoi T. iScience. 2025 May 19;28(6):112699. doi: 10.1016/j.isci.2025.112699. eCollection 2025 Jun 20. PubMed 40520101.
Backbone
  Vector backbone: PB-TA-ERN
  Vector type: Mammalian Expression ; piggyBac transposon
  Selectable markers: Neomycin (select with G418)
Growth in bacteria
  Bacterial resistance: Ampicillin, 100 μg/mL
  Growth temperature: 37°C
  Growth strain: EPI300
  Copy number: High Copy
Gene/Insert
  Gene/Insert name: ANKRD11
  Species: H. sapiens (human)
  Entrez Gene: ANKRD11 (a.k.a. ANCO-1, ANCO1, LZ16, T13)
  Cloning method: Gateway Cloning
  Sequencing primers: 5′ LNCX
Terms and licenses: Academic/Nonprofit Terms; Industry Terms: Not Available to Industry
How to cite: PB-TA-ERN-ANKRD11 was a gift from Tadashi Nakagawa (Addgene plasmid # 236615 ; http://n2t.net/addgene:236615 ; RRID:Addgene_236615)
