[The description below was written by a language model from this plasmid's Addgene catalogue record and pLannotate feature annotations shown in this document.]
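Description:
PB-TA-ERN-ANKRD11 is a 17.35 kb all-in-one, doxycycline-inducible piggyBac transposon plasmid for expressing human ANKRD11 in mammalian cells. It is propagated in E. coli as a high-copy plasmid through a ColE1/pUC-type origin with ampicillin selection (AmpR under its own bla promoter). The bacterial backbone also carries an f1 origin, lacZα/lac promoter remnants and T7, T3 and SP6 phage promoters. The piggyBac terminal repeats are not annotated in the feature table. A short baculovirus-derived FP25 fragment near the backbone junction may reflect sequence carried along with the transposon arms, since piggyBac was originally recovered from a baculovirus, but the record does not confirm this.

The payload consists of two units. In the first, a Tet-responsive promoter (an array of tet operator repeats followed by a minimal promoter, annotated as tight TRE/TRE3G fragments) drives the ANKRD11 coding sequence of roughly 8 kb. This sequence was introduced by Gateway recombination and is therefore flanked by attB1 and attB2 sites, and it is terminated by a bGH polyadenylation signal. No epitope tag or reporter is annotated on the insert. In the second unit, the reverse transactivator rtTA-Advanced is linked through an FMDV IRES to the neomycin phosphotransferase gene and ends in an EF-1α poly(A) signal. A CMV enhancer and partial CMV promoter lie upstream, although more than 1 kb between them and rtTA is unannotated, so the full promoter composition is not stated.

Co-delivery with a piggyBac transposase would integrate the cassette into the genome, and G418 would then select stable cells. In those cells, rtTA activates ANKRD11 transcription only when doxycycline is present. ANKRD11 is a chromatin regulator linked to KBG syndrome, and the associated study examined its role in SETD5 expression, rRNA levels and translation.
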