Features (pLannotate 1.2.2; 35 found; start..end, strand, type, name):
     28..456     -  rep_origin     f1 ori (sequence partly withheld): f1 bacteriophage origin of replication; arrow indicates direction of (+) strand synthesis
    461..618     -  CDS            lacZα (fragment): LacZα fragment of β-galactosidase; lacZ fragment
    621..639     +  promoter       T7 promoter: promoter for bacteriophage T7 RNA polymerase
   1139..1159    +  promoter       tight TRE promoter (fragment): Tet-responsive promoter PTight, consisting of seven tet operator sequences followed by the minimal CMV promoter
   1176..1196    +  promoter       tight TRE promoter (fragment): Tet-responsive promoter PTight, consisting of seven tet operator sequences followed by the minimal CMV promoter
   1213..1233    +  promoter       tight TRE promoter (fragment): Tet-responsive promoter PTight, consisting of seven tet operator sequences followed by the minimal CMV promoter
   1250..1270    +  promoter       tight TRE promoter (fragment): Tet-responsive promoter PTight, consisting of seven tet operator sequences followed by the minimal CMV promoter
   1287..1307    +  promoter       tight TRE promoter (fragment): Tet-responsive promoter PTight, consisting of seven tet operator sequences followed by the minimal CMV promoter
   1324..1344    +  promoter       tight TRE promoter (fragment): Tet-responsive promoter PTight, consisting of seven tet operator sequences followed by the minimal CMV promoter
   1361..1381    +  promoter       tight TRE promoter (fragment): Tet-responsive promoter PTight, consisting of seven tet operator sequences followed by the minimal CMV promoter
   1398..1418    +  promoter       tight TRE promoter (fragment): Tet-responsive promoter PTight, consisting of seven tet operator sequences followed by the minimal CMV promoter
   1426..1471    +  promoter       TRE3GV promoter (fragment): 3rd-generation Tet-responsive promoter that can be activated by binding of Tet-On® 3G, optimized for retroviral and lentiviral vectors
   1542..1566    +  protein_bind   attB1: mutant version of attB; recombination site for the Gateway® BP reaction BP Clonase™
   1599..9587    +  CDS            ANKRD11: ANR11_HUMAN - Also known as ANCO1. Experimental evidence at protein level: Swiss-Prot protein existence level 1. Chromatin regulator which modulates histone acetylation and gene expression in neural precursor cells (By similarity). May recruit histone deacetylases (HDACs) to the p160 coactivators/nuclear receptor complex to inhibit ligand-dependent transactivation (PubMed:15184363). Has a role in proliferation and development of cortical neural precursors (PubMed:25556659). May also regulate bone homeostasis (By similarity). From Homo sapiens (Human).
   9613..9637    -  protein_bind   attB2: mutant version of attB; recombination site for the Gateway® BP reaction BP Clonase™
   9693..9711    -  promoter       SP6 promoter: promoter for bacteriophage SP6 RNA polymerase
   9737..9961    +  polyA_signal   bGH poly(A) signal: bovine growth hormone polyadenylation signal
   9965..9983    +  promoter       SV40 promoter (fragment): SV40 enhancer and early promoter
  10058..10437   +  enhancer       CMV enhancer: human cytomegalovirus immediate early enhancer
  10439..10538   +  promoter       CMV promoter (fragment): human cytomegalovirus (CMV) immediate early promoter
  11874..12620   +  CDS            rtTA-Advanced: improved tetracycline-controlled transactivator In the Tet-On® system, rtTA-Advanced binds to the Tet-responsive element and stimulates transcription only in the presence of tetracycline or doxycycline.
  12647..13091   +  misc_feature   FMDV IRES: internal ribosome entry site (IRES) of the foot-and-mouth disease virus
  13124..13142   +  promoter       tac promoter (fragment): strong E. coli promoter; hybrid between the trp and lac UV5 promoters
  13162..13180   +  promoter       T7 promoter: promoter for bacteriophage T7 RNA polymerase
  13190..13984   +  CDS            NeoR/KanR: aminoglycoside phosphotransferase from Tn5; aph(3')-II (or nptII); confers resistance to neomycin, kanamycin, and G418 (Geneticin®)
  14031..14603   +  polyA_signal   EF-1α poly(A) signal: human EF-1α polyadenylation signal
  15012..15143   +  CDS            FP (fragment): FP25_NPVAC - Experimental evidence at protein level: Swiss-Prot protein existence level 1. From Autographa californica nuclear polyhedrosis virus (AcMNPV).
  15160..15178   -  promoter       T3 promoter: promoter for bacteriophage T3 RNA polymerase
  15221..15243   -  protein_bind   lac operator (fragment): The lac repressor binds to the lac operator to inhibit transcription in E. coli. This inhibition can be relieved by adding lactose or isopropyl-β-D-thiogalactopyranoside (IPTG). lac repressor encoded by lacI
  15247..15277   -  promoter       lac promoter: promoter for the E. coli lac operon
  15292..15313   -  protein_bind   CAP binding site: CAP binding activates transcription in the presence of cAMP. E. coli catabolite activator protein
  15326..15418   -  CDS            lacI (fragment): lac repressor; lacI; The lac repressor binds to the lac operator to inhibit transcription in E. coli. This inhibition can be relieved by adding lactose or isopropyl-β-D-thiogalactopyranoside (IPTG).
  15601..16189   -  rep_origin     ori: high-copy-number ColE1/pMB1/pBR322/pUC origin of replication
  16360..17220   -  CDS            AmpR: β-lactamase; bla; confers resistance to ampicillin, carbenicillin, and related antibiotics
  17221..17325   -  promoter       AmpR promoter: bla
>Addgene plasmid #236615 | PB-TA-ERN-ANKRD11 | addgene full sequence | sequence record 490561 | Addgene NGS Result
AAATTGTAAGCGTTAATATTTTGTTAAAATTCGCGTTAAATTTTTGTTAAATCAGCTCATTTTTTAACCA
ATAGGCCGAAATCGGCAAAATCCCTTATAAATCAAAAGAATAGACCGAGATAGGGT
[37 nt withheld, positions 127-163]
AAAGAACGTGGACTCCAACGTCAAAGG
[49 nt withheld, positions 191-239]
T
[91 nt withheld, positions 241-331]
G
[124 nt withheld, positions 333-456]
CCCATTCGCCATTCAGGCTGCGCAACTGTTGGGAAGGGCGATCGGTGCGGGCCTCTTCGCTATTACGCCA
GCTGGCGAAAGGGGGATGTGCTGCAAGGCGATTAAGTTGGGTAACGCCAGGGTTTTCCCAGTCACGACGT
TGTAAAACGACGGCCAGTGAATTGTAATACGACTCACTATAGGGCGAATTGGAGCTCGGTATTCACGACA
GCAGGCTGAATAATAAAAAAATTAGAAACTATTATTTAACCCTAGAAAGATAATCATATTGTGACGTACG
TTAAAGATAATCATGCGTAAAATTGACGCATGTGTTTTATCGGTCTGTATATCGAGGTTTATTTATTAAT
TTGAATAGATATTAAGTTTTATTATATTTACACTTACATACTAATAATAAATTCAACAAACAATTTATTT
ATGTTTATTTATTTATTAAAAAAAAACAAAAACTCAAAATTTCTTCTATAAAGTAACAAAACTTTTAAAC
ATTCTCTCTTTTACAAAAATAAACTTATTTTGTACTTTAAAAACAGTCATGTTGTATTATAAAATAAGTA
ATTAGCTTAACCTATACATAATAGAAACAAATTATACTTATTAGTCAGTCAGAAACAACTTTGGCACATA
TCAATATTATGCTCTCGTTAATTAACTCGAGGGATCCAAGCTGGCCGCACGTCTCCCTATCAGTGATAGA
GAAGTCGACACGTCTCGAGCTCCCTATCAGTGATAGAGAAGGTACGTCTAGAACGTCTCCCTATCAGTGA
TAGAGAAGTCGACACGTCTCGAGCTCCCTATCAGTGATAGAGAAGGTACGTCTAGAACGTCTCCCTATCA
GTGATAGAGAAGTCGACACGTCTCGAGCTCCCTATCAGTGATAGAGAAGGTACGTCTAGAACGTCTCCCT
ATCAGTGATAGAGAAGTCGACACGTCTCGAGCTCCCTATCAGTGATAGAGAAGGTACCCCCTATATAAGC
AGAGCTCGTTTAGTGAACCGTCAGATCGCCTGGAGACGCCATCCACGCTGTTTTGACCTCCATAGAAGAC
ACCGGGACCGATCCAGCCTCCGCGGTGGCGGCATCACAAGTTTGTACAAAAAAGCAGGCTCTTTAAAGGA
ACCAATTCAGTCGACTGGATCCATGCCCAAGGGTGGGTGCCCTAAAGCACCACAGCAGGAAGAGCTTCCC
CTCAGCAGCGACATGGTGGAGAAGCAGACTGGGAAAAAGGATAAAGATAAAGTTTCTCTAACCAAGACCC
CAAAACTGGAGCGTGGCGATGGCGGGAAGGAGGTGAGGGAGCGAGCCAGCAAGCGGAAGCTGCCCTTCAC
CGCGGGCGCCAATGGGGAGCAGAAGGACTCGGACACAGAGAAGCAGGGCCCTGAGCGGAAGAGGATTAAG
AAGGAGCCTGTCACCCGGAAGGCCGGGCTGCTGTTTGGCATGGGGCTGTCTGGAATCCGAGCCGGCTACC
CCCTCTCCGAGCGCCAGCAGGTGGCCCTTCTCATGCAGATGACGGCCGAGGAGTCTGCCAACAGCCCAGT
GGACACAACACCAAAGCACCCCTCCCAGTCTACAGTGTGTCAGAAGGGAACGCCCAACTCTGCCTCAAAA
ACCAAAGATAAAGTGAACAAGAGAAACGAGCGTGGAGAGACCCGCCTGCACCGAGCCGCCATCCGCGGGG
ACGCCCGGCGCATCAAAGAGCTCATCAGCGAGGGGGCAGACGTCAACGTCAAGGACTTCGCAGGCTGGAC
GGCGCTGCACGAGGCCTGTAACCGGGGCTACTACGACGTCGCGAAGCAGCTGCTGGCTGCAGGTGCGGAG
GTGAACACCAAGGGCCTAGATGACGACACGCCTTTGCACGACGCTGCCAACAACGGGCACTACAAGGTGG
TGAAGCTGCTGCTGCGGTACGGAGGGAACCCGCAGCAGAGCAACAGGAAAGGCGAGACGCCGCTGAAAGT
GGCCAACTCCCCCACGATGGTGAACCTCCTGTTAGGCAAAGGCACTTACACTTCCAGCGAGGAGAGCTCG
ACGGAGAGCTCAGAAGAGGAAGACGCACCATCCTTCGCACCTTCCAGTTCAGTCGACGGCAACAACACGG
ACTCCGAGTTCGAAAAAGGCCTCAAGCACAAGGCCAAGAACCCAGAGCCACAGAAGGCCACGGCCCCCGT
CAAGGACGAGTATGAGTTTGATGAGGACGACGAGCAGGACAGGGTTCCTCCGGTGGACGACAAGCACCTA
TTGAAAAAGGACTACAGAAAAGAAACGAAATCCAATAGTTTTATCTCTATACCCAAAATGGAGGTTAAAA
GTTACACTAAAAATAACACGATTGCACCAAAGAAAGCGTCCCATCGTATCCTGTCAGACACGTCGGACGA
GGAGGACGCGAGTGTCACCGTGGGGACAGGAGAGAAGCTGAGACTCTCGGCACATACGATATTGCCTGGT
AGTAAGACACGAGAGCCTTCTAATGCCAAGCAGCAGAAGGAAAAAAATAAAGTGAAAAAGAAGCGAAAGA
AAGAAACAAAAGGCAGAGAGGTTCGCTTCGGAAAGCGGAGCGACAAGTTCTGCTCCTCGGAGTCGGAGAG
CGAGTCCTCAGAGAGTGGGGAGGATGACAGGGACTCTCTGGGGAGCTCTGGCTGCCTCAAGGGGTCCCCG
CTGGTGCTGAAGGACCCCTCCCTGTTCAGCTCCCTCTCTGCCTCCTCCACCTCGTCTCACGGGAGCTCTG
CCGCCCAGAAGCAGAACCCCAGCCACACAGACCAGCACACCAAGCACTGGCGGACAGACAATTGGAAAAC
CATTTCTTCCCCGGCTTGGTCAGAGGTCAGTTCTTTATCAGACTCCACAAGGACGAGACTGACAAGCGAG
TCTGACTACTCCTCTGAGGGCTCCAGTGTGGAATCGCTGAAGCCAGTGAGGAAGAGGCAGGAGCACAGGA
AGCGAGCCTCCCTGTCGGAGAAGAAGAGCCCCTTCCTGTCCAGCGCGGAGGGCGCTGTCCCCAAACTGGA
CAAGGAGGGGAAAGTTGTCAAAAAACATAAAACAAAACACAAACACAAAAACAAGGAGAAGGGACAGTGT
TCCATCAGCCAAGAGCTGAAGTTGAAAAGTTTTACTTACGAATATGAGGACTCCAAGCAGAAGTCAGATA
AGGCTATACTGTTAGAGAATGATCTTTCCACTGAAAACAAGCTAAAAGTGTTAAAGCACGATCGCGACCA
CTTTAAAAAAGAAGAGAAACTTAGCAAAATGAAATTAGAAGAAAAAGAATGGCTCTTTAAAGATGAAAAA
TCACTGAAGAGAATCAAAGACACAAACAAAGACATCAGCAGGTCTTTCCGAGAAGAGAAAGACCGTTCGA
ATAAAGCAGAAAAGGAGAGATCGCTGAAGGAAAAGTCTCCGAAAGAAGAAAAACTGAGACTGTACAAAGA
GGAGAGAAAGAAGAAATCAAAAGACCGGCCCTCAAAATTAGAGAAGAAGAATGATTTAAAAGAGGACAAA
ATTTCAAAAGAGAAGGAGAAGATTTTTAAAGAAGATAAAGAAAAACTCAAAAAAGAAAAGGTTTATAGGG
AAGATTCTGCTTTTGACGAATATTGTAACAAAAATCAGTTTCTGGAGAATGAAGACACCAAATTTAGCCT
TTCTGACGATCAGCGAGATCGGTGGTTTTCTGACTTGTCCGATTCATCCTTTGATTTCAAAGGGGAGGAC
AGCTGGGACTCGCCAGTGACAGACTACAGGGACATGAAGAGCGACTCTGTGGCCAAGCTCATCTTGGAGA
CGGTGAAGGAGGACAGCAAGGAGAGGAGGCGGGACAGCCGGGCCCGGGAGAAGCGAGACTACAGAGAGCC
CTTCTTCCGAAAGAAGGACAGGGACTATTTGGATAAAAACTCTGAGAAGAGGAAAGAGCAGACTGAAAAG
CATAAAAGTGTCCCTGGCTACCTTTCGGAAAAGGACAAGAAGAGGAGAGAGTCCGCAGAGGCCGGGCGGG
ACAGAAAGGACGCCCTGGAGAGCTGCAAGGAGCGCAGGGACGGCAGGGCCAAGCCCGAGGAGGTGCACCG
GGAGGAGCTGAAGGAGTGTGGCTGCGAGAGTGGCTTCAAGGACAAGTCCGACGGCGACTTTGGGAAGGGC
CTGGAGCCGTGGGAACGGCACCACCCAGCACGAGAGAAGGAGAAGAAGGATGGCCCCGATAAGGAAAGGA
AGGAGAAGACAAAACCAGAAAGATACAAAGAGAAATCCAGTGACAAGGACAAAAGTGAGAAATCAATCCT
GGAAAAATGTCAGAAGGACAAAGAATTTGATAAATGTTTTAAAGAGAAAAAAGATACCAAGGAAAAACAT
AAAGACACACATGGCAAAGACAAAGAAAGGAAAGCGTCTCTCGACCAAGGGAAAGAGAAGAAGGAGAAGG
CTTTCCCTGGGATCATCTCAGAAGACTTCTCTGAAAAAAAAGATGACAAGAAAGGCAAAGAGAAAAGCTG
GTACATCGCAGACATCTTCACAGATGAGAGTGAGGACGACAGAGACAGCTGCATGGGGAGCGGGTTCAAG
ATGGGAGAGGCCAGCGACTTGCCGAGGACGGACGGCCTCCAGGAGAAGGAGGAAGGACGGGAGGCCTATG
CCTCCGACAGACACAGGAAGTCTTCTGACAAGCAGCACCCTGAGAGGCAGAAGGACAAGGAGCCCAGAGA
CAGGAGAAAGGACCGAGGGGCTGCCGACGCGGGGAGAGACAAAAAAGAGAAAGTCTTTGAAAAGCACAAG
GAGAAGAAGGATAAAGAGTCCACAGAAAAGTACAAGGACAGGAAGGACAGAGCCTCAGTGGACTCCACGC
AAGATAAGAAAAATAAACAGAAGCTCCCCGAGAAGGCTGAAAAGAAGCACGCTGCCGAAGACAAGGCTAA
AAGCAAACACAAAGAGAAGTCGGACAAAGAACATTCCAAGGAGAGGAAGTCCTCGAGAAGTGCCGACGCG
GAAAAAAGCCTGCTTGAAAAGTTGGAAGAAGAGGCTCTCCATGAGTACAGAGAAGACTCCAACGATAAAA
TCAGCGAGGTCTCCTCTGACAGCTTCACGGACCGAGGGCAGGAGCCGGGGCTGACTGCCTTCCTGGAGGT
CTCTTTCACGGAGCCACCTGGAGACGACAAGCCGAGGGAGAGCGCCTGCCTCCCTGAGAAGCTGAAAGAG
AAGGAGAGGCACAGACACTCCTCATCTTCATCCAAGAAGAGCCACGACCGAGAGCGAGCCAAGAAAGAGA
AGGCCGAGAAGAAAGAGAAGGGCGAAGATTACAAGGAGGGCGGTAGCAGGAAGGACTCCGGCCAGTACGA
AAAGGACTTCCTGGAGGCGGATGCTTACGGAGTTTCTTACAACATGAAAGCTGACATAGAAGATGAGCTA
GATAAAACCATTGAATTGTTTTCTACCGAAAAGAAAGATAAAAATGATTCCGAGAGAGAACCTTCCAAGA
AAATAGAAAAGGAACTAAAGCCTTATGGATCTAGTGCCATCAACATCCTAAAAGAGAAGAAGAAGAGAGA
GAAACACAGGGAGAAATGGAGAGACGAGAAGGAGAGGCACCGGGACAGGCATGCGGATGGGCTGCTGCGG
CATCACAGGGACGAGCTCCTGCGGCATCACAGGGACGAGCAGAAGCCCGCCACCAGGGACAAGGACAGCC
CGCCCCGCGTGCTCAAAGACAAGTCCAGGGACGAGGGCCCGAGGCTCGGCGATGCCAAACTGAAGGAGAA
ATTCAAGGACGGTGCAGAGAAAGAAAAGGGCGACCCAGTGAAGATGAGCAACGGGAATGATAAGGTAGCG
CCATCCAAAGACCCAGGCAAGAAAGACGCCAGGCCCAGGGAGAAGCTCCTGGGGGACGGCGACCTGATGA
TGACCAGCTTCGAGAGGATGCTGTCCCAGAAGGACCTGGAGATCGAGGAGCGCCACAAGCGGCACAAGGA
GAGGATGAAGCAAATGGAGAAGCTGAGGCACCGGTCCGGAGACCCCAAGCTCAAGGAGAAGGCGAAGCCG
GCAGACGACGGGCGGAAGAAGGGTCTGGACATTCCTGCTAAGAAACCGCCGGGGCTGGACCCTCCATTTA
AAGACAAAAAGCTCAAAGAGTCGACTCCTATTCCACCTGCCGCGGAAAATAAGCTACACCCAGCATCAGG
TGCAGACTCCAAAGACTGGCTGGCAGGCCCTCACATGAAAGAGGTCCTGCCTGCGTCCCCCAGGCCTGAC
CAGAGCCGGCCCACTGGCGTGCCCACCCCTACGTCGGTGCTATCCTGCCCCAGCTACGAGGAGGTGATGC
ACACGCCCAGGACCCCGTCCTGCAGCGCCGATGACTACGCGGACCTCGTGTTCGACTGCGCCGACTCGCA
GCACTCCACGCCCGTGCCCACCGCTCCCACCAGCGCCTGCTCCCCCTCCTTTTTCGACAGGTTCTCCGTG
GCTTCAAGTGGGCTTTCGGAAAACGCCAGCCAGGCTCCTGCCAGGCCTCTCTCCACAAACCTTTACCGCT
CGGTCTCTGTCGACATTAGGAGGACCCCCGAGGAAGAATTCAGCGTCGGAGACAAGCTCTTCAGGCAGCA
GAGCGTTCCTGCTGCCTCCAGCTACGACTCTCCCATGCCACCCTCGATGGAAGACAGGGCGCCCCTGCCC
CCGGTTCCCGCGGAGAAGTTTGCCTGCTTGTCGCCAGGGTACTACTCCCCAGACTATGGCCTCCCGTCGC
CCAAAGTCGACGCTTTGCACTGCCCACCGGCTGCCGTTGTCACTGTCACCCCGTCTCCAGAGGGCGTCTT
CTCAAGTTTACAAGCAAAACCTTCCCCTTCCCCCAGAGCCGAGCTGCTGGTTCCTTCCCTCGAAGGGGCC
CTTCCCCCGGACCTGGACACCTCCGAGGACCAGCAGGCGACGGCCGCCATCATCCCCCCGGAGCCCAGCT
ACCTGGAGCCGCTGGACGAGGGTCCCTTCAGCGCCGTCATCACCGAGGAGCCCGTTGAGTGGGCCCACCC
CTCCGAGCAGGCGCTTGCCTCTAGCCTGATCGGGGGCACCTCTGAAAACCCTGTGAGCTGGCCTGTGGGC
TCGGACCTCCTGCTGAAGTCTCCACAGAGATTCCCCGAGTCCCCAAAGCGTTTCTGCCCCGCGGACCCCC
TCCACTCTGCCGCCCCAGGGCCCTTCAGCGCCTCGGAGGCGCCGTACCCCGCCCCTCCCGCCTCTCCTGC
CCCGTACGCTCTGCCCGTCGCTGAGCCGGGGCTGGAGGACGTCAAGGACGGAGTGGACGCCGTCCCCGCC
GCCATCTCCACCTCAGAGGCGGCTCCCTACGCCCCTCCCTCCGGGCTGGAGTCCTTCTTCAGCAACTGCA
AGTCACTTCCGGAAGCCCCGCTGGACGTGGCCCCCGAGCCCGCCTGTGTAGCCGCTGTGGCTCAGGTGGA
GGCTCTGGGGCCCCTGGAAAATAGCTTCCTGGACGGCAGCCGCGGCCTGTCTCACCTCGGCCAGGTGGAG
CCGGTGCCCTGGGCGGACGCCTTCGCCGGCCCCGAGGACGACCTGGACCTGGGGCCCTTCTCCCTGCCGG
AGCTTCCCCTGCAGACTAAAGATGCCGCAGATGGTGAAGCGGAACCCGTGGAAGAAAGTCTTGCTCCTCC
AGAAGAGATGCCTCCAGGGGCCCCCGGGGTCATAAACGGTGGGGATGTTTCCACCGTAGTGGCTGAGGAG
CCGCCGGCACTGCCTCCTGACCAGGCCTCCACCCGGCTCCCTGCAGAGCTCGAGCCTGAGCCCTCAGGGG
AGCCAAAGCTGGACGTGGCTCTAGAAGCTGCGGTGGAGGCGGAGACGGTGCCGGAAGAGAGGGCCCGTGG
GGATCCGGACTCCAGCGTGGAGCCCGCGCCCGTTCCCCCAGAACAGCGCCCACTGGGGAGCGGAGACCAG
GGGGCTGAGGCTGAAGGCCCCCCCGCCGCGTCCCTCTGTGCCCCTGACGGCCCCGCCCCGAACACTGTGG
CACAAGCTCAGGCCGCAGACGGTGCCGGCCCCGAGGACGACACTGAGGCCTCCCGTGCCGCCGCCCCAGC
CGAAGGCCCTCCTGGCGGCATCCAGCCGGAAGCCGCAGAACCAAAACCCACGGCCGAAGCCCCGAAGGCC
CCCCGAGTGGAGGAGATCCCTCAGCGCATGACCAGGAACCGGGCGCAGATGCTCGCGAACCAGAGCAAGC
AGGGCCCGCCCCCCTCCGAGAAGGAGTGCGCCCCCACCCCTGCCCCGGTCACCAGGGCCAAGGCCCGCGG
CTCCGAGGACGACGACGCCCAGGCCCAGCATCCGCGCAAACGCCGCTTTCAGCGCTCCACCCAGCAGCTG
CAGCAGCAGCTGAACACGTCCACGCAGCAGACGCGGGAGGTGATCCAGCAGACGCTGGCCGCCATCGTGG
ACGCCATCAAGCTGGATGCCATCGAGCCCTACCACAGCGACAGGGCCAACCCCTACTTCGAATACCTGCA
GATCAGGAAGAAGATCGAGGAGAAGCGCAAGATCCTGTGCTGTATCACGCCGCAGGCGCCCCAGTGCTAC
GCCGAGTACGTCACCTACACGGGCTCCTACCTCCTGGACGGCAAGCCGCTCAGCAAGCTCCACATCCCCG
TGATCGCACCCCCTCCCTCCCTGGCGGAGCCCCTGAAGGAGCTGTTCAGGCAGCAGGAGGCCGTCCGGGG
AAAGCTGCGTCTACAGCACAGCATCGAGCGGGAGAAGCTGATCGTATCCTGTGAGCAGGAGATTCTGCGG
GTTCACTGCCGGGCGGCCAGGACCATCGCCAACCAGGCAGTGCCATTCAGCGCCTGCACGATGCTGCTGG
ACTCCGAGGTCTACAACATGCCCCTGGAGAGCCAGGGTGACGAGAACAAGTCAGTGCGCGACCGTTTCAA
CGCCCGCCAGTTCATCTCCTGGCTCCAGGACGTGGATGACAAGTATGACCGCATGAAGACTTGCCTCCTC
ATGCGGCAGCAGCACGAGGCCGCGGCCCTGAACGCCGTGCAGAGGATGGAGTGGCAGCTGAAGGTGCAGG
AACTGGACCCCGCCGGGCACAAGTCCCTGTGCGTGAACGAGGTGCCCTCCTTCTACGTGCCCATGGTCGA
CGTCAACGACGACTTTGTATTGTTGCCGGCATGGCGGCCGCACTCGAGATATCTAGACCCAGCTTTCTTG
TACAAAGTGGTTGACTACAAAGACGATGACGACAAGTGACTCGAGCATGCATCTAGAGGGCCCTATTCTA
TAGTGTCACCTAAATGCTAGAGCTCGCTGATCAGCCTCGACTGTGCCTTCTAGTTGCCAGCCATCTGTTG
TTTGCCCCTCCCCCGTGCCTTCCTTGACCCTGGAAGGTGCCACTCCCACTGTCCTTTCCTAATAAAATGA
GGAAATTGCATCGCATTGTCTGAGTAGGTGTCATTCTATTCTGGGGGGTGGGGTGGGGCAGGACAGCAAG
GGGGAGGATTGGGAAGACAATAGCAGGCATGCTGGGGATGCGGTGGGCTCTATGGCTTCTGAGGCGGAAA
GAACCAGATCTGTACATTCGAATCGATGAATTCGTTAACCATGGAAGCTTCTGCAGCGGCCGCACTAGCG
GTGGCGGCCTCGACATTGATTATTGACTAGTTATTAATAGTAATCAATTACGGGGTCATTAGTTCATAGC
CCATATATGGAGTTCCGCGTTACATAACTTACGGTAAATGGCCCGCCTGGCTGACCGCCCAACGACCCCC
GCCCATTGACGTCAATAATGACGTATGTTCCCATAGTAACGCCAATAGGGACTTTCCATTGACGTCAATG
GGTGGAGTATTTACGGTAAACTGCCCACTTGGCAGTACATCAAGTGTATCATATGCCAAGTACGCCCCCT
ATTGACGTCAATGACGGTAAATGGCCCGCCTGGCATTATGCCCAGTACATGACCTTATGGGACTTTCCTA
CTTGGCAGTACATCTACGTATTAGTCATCGCTATTACCATGATGATGCGGTTTTGGCAGTACATCAATGG
GCGTGGATAGCGGTTTGACTCACGGGGATTTCCAAGTCTCCACCCCATTGACGTCAATGGGAGTTTGTTT
TGACTAGTGGAGCCGAGAGTAATTCATACAAAAGGAGGGATCGCCTTCGCAAGGGGAGAGCCCAGGGACC
GTCCCTAAATTCTCACAGACCCAAATCCCTGTAGCCGCCCCACGACAGCGCGAGGAGCATGCGCCCAGGG
CTGAGCGCGGGTAGATCAGAGCACACAAGCTCACAGTCCCCGGCGGTGGGGGGAGGGGCGCGCTGAGCGG
GGGCCAGGGAGCTGGCGCGGGGCAAACTGGGAAAGTGGTGTCGTGTGCTGGCTCCGCCCTCTTCCCGAGG
GTGGGGGAGAACGGTATATAAGTGCGGTAGTCGCCTTGGACGTTCTTTTTCGCAACGGGTTTGCCGTCAG
AACGCAGGTGAGTGGCGGGTGTGGCTTCCGCGGGCCCCGGAGCTGGAGCCCTGCTCTGAGCGGGCCGGGC
TGATATGCGAGTGTCGTCCGCAGGGTTTAGCTGTGAGCATTCCCACTTCGAGTGGCGGGCGGTGCGGGGG
TGAGAGTGCGAGGCCTAGCGGCAACCCCGTAGCCTCGCCTCGTGTCCGGCTTGAGGCCTAGCGTGGTGTC
CGCCGCCGCGTGCCACTCCGGCCGCACTATGCGTTTTTTGTCCTTGCTGCCCTCGATTGCCTTCCAGCAG
CATGGGCTAACAAAGGGAGGGTGTGGGGCTCACTCTTAAGGAGCCCATGAAGCTTACGTTGGATAGGAAT
GGAAGGGCAGGAGGGGCGACTGGGGCCCGCCCGCCTTCGGAGCACATGTCCGACGCCACCTGGATGGGGC
GAGGCCTGTGGCTTTCCGAAGCAATCGGGCGTGAGTTTAGCCTACCTGGGCCATGTGGCCCTAGCACTGG
GCACGGTCTGGCCTGGCGGTGCCGCGTTCCCTTGCCTCCCAACAAGGGTGAGGCCGTCCCGCCCGGCACC
AGTTGCTTGCGCGGAAAGATGGCCGCTCCCGGGGCCCTGTTGCAAGGAGCTCAAAATGGAGGACGCGGCA
GCCCGGTGGAGCGGGCGGGTGAGTCACCCACACAAAGGAAGAGGGCCTTGCCCCTCGCCGGCCGCTGCTT
CCTGTGACCCCGTGGTCTATCGGCCGCATAGTCACCTCGGGCTTCTCTTGAGCACCGCTCGTCGCGGCGG
GGGGAGGGGATCTAATGGCGTTGGAGTTTGTTCACATTTGGTGGGTGGAGACTAGTCAGGCCAGCCTGGC
GCTGGAAGTCATTCTTGGAATTTGCCCCTTTGAGTTTGGAGCGAGGCTAATTCTCAAGCCTCTTAGCGGT
TCAAAGGTATTTTCTAAACCCGTTTCCAGGTGTTGTGAAAGCCACCGCTAATTCAAAGCAATCCGGAGTA
ATTCACCATGTCTAGACTGGACAAGAGCAAAGTCATAAACGGCGCTCTGGAATTACTCAATGGAGTCGGT
ATCGAAGGCCTGACGACAAGGAAACTCGCTCAAAAGCTGGGAGTTGAGCAGCCTACCCTGTACTGGCACG
TGAAGAACAAGCGGGCCCTGCTCGATGCCCTGCCAATCGAGATGCTGGACAGGCATCATACCCACTTCTG
CCCCCTGGAAGGCGAGTCATGGCAAGACTTTCTGCGGAACAACGCCAAGTCATTCCGCTGTGCTCTCCTC
TCACATCGCGACGGGGCTAAAGTGCATCTCGGCACCCGCCCAACAGAGAAACAGTACGAAACCCTGGAAA
ATCAGCTCGCGTTCCTGTGTCAGCAAGGCTTCTCCCTGGAGAACGCACTGTACGCTCTGTCCGCCGTGGG
CCACTTTACACTGGGCTGCGTATTGGAGGAACAGGAGCATCAAGTAGCAAAAGAGGAAAGAGAGACACCT
ACCACCGATTCTATGCCCCCACTTCTGAGACAAGCAATTGAGCTGTTCGACCGGCAGGGAGCCGAACCTG
CCTTCCTTTTCGGCCTGGAACTAATCATATGTGGCCTGGAGAAACAGCTAAAGTGCGAAAGCGGCGGGCC
GGCCGACGCCCTTGACGATTTTGACTTAGACATGCTCCCAGCCGATGCCCTTGACGACTTTGACCTTGAT
ATGCTGCCTGCTGACGCTCTTGACGATTTTGACCTTGACATGCTCCCCGGGTAACTAAGTAAGGATCCCG
TACGCCTAGGAGCAGGTTTCCCCAATGACACAAAACGTGCAACTTGAAACTCCGCCTGGTCTTTCCAGGT
CTAGAGGGGTAACACTTTGTACTGCGTTTGGCTCCACGCTCGATCCACTGGCGAGTGTTAGTAACAGCAC
TGTTGCTTCGTAGCGGAGCATGACGGCCGTGGGAACTCCTCCTTGGTAACAAGGACCCACGGGGCCAAAA
GCCACGCCCACACGGGCCCGTCATGTGTGCAACCCCAGCACGGCGACTTTACTGCGAAACCCACTTTAAA
GTGACATTGAAACTGGTACCCACACACTGGTGACAGGCTAAGGATGCCCTTCAGGTACCCCGAGGTAACA
CGCGACACTCGGGATCTGAGAAGGGGACTGGGGCTTCTATAAAAGCGCTCGGTTTAAAAAGCTTCTATGC
CTGAATAGGTGACCGGAGGTCGGCACCTTTCCTTTGCAATTACTGACCCTATGAATACACTGACTGTTTG
ACAATTAATCATCGGCATAGTATATCGGCATAGTATAATACGACTCACTATAGGAGGGCCACCATGATTG
AACAAGATGGATTGCACGCAGGTTCTCCGGCCGCTTGGGTGGAGAGGCTATTCGGCTATGACTGGGCACA
ACAGACAATCGGCTGCTCTGATGCCGCCGTGTTCCGGCTGTCAGCGCAGGGGCGCCCGGTTCTTTTTGTC
AAGACCGACCTGTCCGGTGCCCTGAATGAACTGCAAGACGAGGCAGCGCGGCTATCGTGGCTGGCCACGA
CGGGCGTTCCTTGCGCAGCTGTGCTCGACGTTGTCACTGAAGCGGGAAGGGACTGGCTGCTATTGGGCGA
AGTGCCGGGGCAGGATCTCCTGTCATCTCACCTTGCTCCTGCCGAGAAAGTATCCATCATGGCTGATGCA
ATGCGGCGGCTGCATACGCTTGATCCGGCTACCTGCCCATTCGACCACCAAGCGAAACATCGCATCGAGC
GAGCACGTACTCGGATGGAAGCCGGTCTTGTCGATCAGGATGATCTGGACGAAGAGCATCAGGGGCTCGC
GCCAGCCGAACTGTTCGCCAGGCTCAAGGCGAGCATGCCCGACGGCGAGGATCTCGTCGTGACACATGGC
GATGCCTGCTTGCCGAATATCATGGTGGAAAATGGCCGCTTTTCTGGATTCATCGACTGTGGCCGGCTGG
GTGTGGCGGACCGCTATCAGGACATAGCGTTGGCTACCCGTGATATTGCTGAAGAGCTTGGCGGCGAATG
GGCTGACCGCTTCCTCGTGCTTTACGGTATCGCCGCTCCCGATTCGCAGCGCATCGCCTTCTATCGCCTT
CTTGACGAGTTCTTCTGAGCGGGACTCTGGGGTTCGAAATGACCGACCAAGCGAATTCGCTAGGATTATC
CCTAATACCTGCCACCCCACTCTTAATCAGTGGTGGAAGAACGGTCTCAGAACTGTTTGTTTCAATTGGC
CATTTAAGTTTAGTAGTAAAAGACTGGTTAATGATAACAATGCATCGTAAAACCTTCAGAAGGAAAGGAG
AATGTTTTGTGGACCACTTTGGTTTTCTTTTTTGCGTGTGGCAGTTTTAAGTTATTAGTTTTTAAAATCA
GTACTTTTTAATGGAAACAACTTGACCAAAAATTTGTCACAGAATTTTGAGACCCATTAAAAAAGTTAAA
TGAGAAACCTGTGTGTTCCTTTGGTCAACACCGAGACATTTAGGTGAAAGACATCTAATTCTGGTTTTAC
GAATCTGGAAACTTCTTGAAAATGTAATTCTTGAGTTAACACTTCTGGGTGGAGAATAGGGTTGTTTTCC
CCCCACATAATTGGAAGGGGAAGGAATATCATTTAAAGCTATGGGAGGGTTGCTTTGATTACAACACTGG
AGAGAAATGCAGCATGTTGCTGATTGCCTGTCACTAAAACAGGCCAAAAACTGAGTCCTTGGGTTGCATA
GAAAGCTGCCAAACGCTAGCCAACAAGCTCGTCATCGCTTTGCAGAAGAGCAGAGAGGATATGCTCATCG
TCTAAAGAACTACCCATTTTATTATATATTAGTCACGATATCTATAACAAGAAAATATATATATAATAAG
TTATCACGTAAGTAGAACATGAAATAACAATATAATTATCGTATGAGTTAAATCTTAAAAGTCACGTAAA
AGATAATCATGCGTCATTTTGACTCACGCGGTCGTTATAGTTCAAAATCAGTGACACTTACCGCATTGAC
AAGCACGCCTCACGGGAGCTCCAAGCGGCGACTGAGATGTCCTAAATGCACAGCGACGGATTCGCGCTAT
TTAGAAAGAGAGAGCAATATTTCAAGAATGCATGCGTCAATTTTACGCAGACTATCTTTCTAGGGTTAAA
AAAGATTTGCGCTTTACTCGACCTAAACTTTAAACACGTCATAGAATCTTCGTTTGACAAAAACCACATT
GTGGCCAAGCTGTGTGACGCGACGCGCGCTAAAGAATGGCAAACCAAGTCGCGCGAGGTACCAGCTTTTG
TTCCCTTTAGTGAGGGTTAATTTCGAGCTTGGCGTAATCATGGTCATAGCTGTTTCCTGTGTGAAATTGT
TATCCGCTCACAATTCCACACAACATACGAGCCGGAAGCATAAAGTGTAAAGCCTGGGGTGCCTAATGAG
TGAGCTAACTCACATTAATTGCGTTGCGCTCACTGCCCGCTTTCCAGTCGGGAAACCTGTCGTGCCAGCT
GCATTAATGAATCGGCCAACGCGCGGGGAGAGGCGGTTTGCGTATTGGGCGCTCTTCCGCTTCCTCGCTC
ACTGACTCGCTGCGCTCGGTCGTTCGGCTGCGGCGAGCGGTATCAGCTCACTCAAAGGCGGTAATACGGT
TATCCACAGAATCAGGGGATAACGCAGGAAAGAACATGTGAGCAAAAGGCCAGCAAAAGGCCAGGAACCG
TAAAAAGGCCGCGTTGCTGGCGTTTTTCCATAGGCTCCGCCCCCCTGACGAGCATCACAAAAATCGACGC
TCAAGTCAGAGGTGGCGAAACCCGACAGGACTATAAAGATACCAGGCGTTTCCCCCTGGAAGCTCCCTCG
TGCGCTCTCCTGTTCCGACCCTGCCGCTTACCGGATACCTGTCCGCCTTTCTCCCTTCGGGAAGCGTGGC
GCTTTCTCATAGCTCACGCTGTAGGTATCTCAGTTCGGTGTAGGTCGTTCGCTCCAAGCTGGGCTGTGTG
CACGAACCCCCCGTTCAGCCCGACCGCTGCGCCTTATCCGGTAACTATCGTCTTGAGTCCAACCCGGTAA
GACACGACTTATCGCCACTGGCAGCAGCCACTGGTAACAGGATTAGCAGAGCGAGGTATGTAGGCGGTGC
TACAGAGTTCTTGAAGTGGTGGCCTAACTACGGCTACACTAGAAGAACAGTATTTGGTATCTGCGCTCTG
CTGAAGCCAGTTACCTTCGGAAAAAGAGTTGGTAGCTCTTGATCCGGCAAACAAACCACCGCTGGTAGCG
GTGGTTTTTTTGTTTGCAAGCAGCAGATTACGCGCAGAAAAAAAGGATCTCAAGAAGATCCTTTGATCTT
TTCTACGGGGTCTGACGCTCAGTGGAACGAAAACTCACGTTAAGGGATTTTGGTCATGAGATTATCAAAA
AGGATCTTCACCTAGATCCTTTTAAATTAAAAATGAAGTTTTAAATCAATCTAAAGTATATATGAGTAAA
CTTGGTCTGACAGTTACCAATGCTTAATCAGTGAGGCACCTATCTCAGCGATCTGTCTATTTCGTTCATC
CATAGTTGCCTGACTCCCCGTCGTGTAGATAACTACGATACGGGAGGGCTTACCATCTGGCCCCAGTGCT
GCAATGATACCGCGAGACCCACGCTCACCGGCTCCAGATTTATCAGCAATAAACCAGCCAGCCGGAAGGG
CCGAGCGCAGAAGTGGTCCTGCAACTTTATCCGCCTCCATCCAGTCTATTAATTGTTGCCGGGAAGCTAG
AGTAAGTAGTTCGCCAGTTAATAGTTTGCGCAACGTTGTTGCCATTGCTACAGGCATCGTGGTGTCACGC
TCGTCGTTTGGTATGGCTTCATTCAGCTCCGGTTCCCAACGATCAAGGCGAGTTACATGATCCCCCATGT
TGTGCAAAAAAGCGGTTAGCTCCTTCGGTCCTCCGATCGTTGTCAGAAGTAAGTTGGCCGCAGTGTTATC
ACTCATGGTTATGGCAGCACTGCATAATTCTCTTACTGTCATGCCATCCGTAAGATGCTTTTCTGTGACT
GGTGAGTACTCAACCAAGTCATTCTGAGAATAGTGTATGCGGCGACCGAGTTGCTCTTGCCCGGCGTCAA
TACGGGATAATACCGCGCCACATAGCAGAACTTTAAAAGTGCTCATCATTGGAAAACGTTCTTCGGGGCG
AAAACTCTCAAGGATCTTACCGCTGTTGAGATCCAGTTCGATGTAACCCACTCGTGCACCCAACTGATCT
TCAGCATCTTTTACTTTCACCAGCGTTTCTGGGTGAGCAAAAACAGGAAGGCAAAATGCCGCAAAAAAGG
GAATAAGGGCGACACGGAAATGTTGAATACTCATACTCTTCCTTTTTCAATATTATTGAAGCATTTATCA
GGGTTATTGTCTCATGAGCGGATACATATTTGAATGTATTTAGAAAAATAAACAAATAGGGGTTCCGCGC
ACATTTCCCCGAAAAGTGCCACCT
